Addgene plasmid #86934: pET mRuby2 LIC cloning vector (H6-mRuby2)
Purpose: (Empty Backbone) pET LIC cloning vector for Biotin-His6-tev-yORF-mRuby2
Depositing lab: Chris Jeans. Depositing organization: University of California, Berkeley.
Backbone
  Vector backbone: pET
  Backbone size (bp): 6079
  Modifications to backbone: mRuby2 is from AddGene plasmid 49089.
  Vector type: Bacterial Expression
  Promoter: T7-lacO (lactose/IPTG inducible)
  Tag / fusion protein: AviTag (biotin) (N terminal on backbone); 6xHis (N terminal on backbone); TEV cleavage site (N terminal on backbone); mRuby2 (C terminal on backbone)
Growth in bacteria
  Bacterial resistance: Kanamycin, 50 μg/mL
  Growth temperature: 37°C
  Growth strain: DH5alpha
  Copy number: Low Copy
Gene/Insert
  Cloning method: Ligation Independent Cloning
  Sequencing primers: 5′ T7 Forward; 3′ T7 Reverse
Resource information
  A portion of this plasmid was derived from a plasmid made by: The sequence for mRuby2 came from Addgene #49089 (pcDNA3.1-Clover-mRuby2).
Terms and licenses: Academic/Nonprofit Terms; Industry Terms: Not Available to Industry
Depositor comments: This plasmid is an empty vector. Your gene can be inserted with a LIC cloning protocol. This plasmid can be used as a single-expression vector, and it is also compatible with our 2-series polycistronic destination vectors (2D, 2E, and 2Z), if co-expression with other genes is desired. To clone into this vector, add LIC tags to the 5' end of your PCR primers. Forward - 5' TACTTCCAATCCAATGCA 3' Reverse - 5' CTCCCACTACCAATGCC 3' Do NOT include a stop codon with your reverse primer. Linearize the plasmid with SspI, then gel purify. When digesting the DNA with T4 polymerase, use dGTP for the insert and dCTP for your linearized vector. More information on this vector can be found through http://qb3.berkeley.edu/qb3/macrolab/
How to cite: pET mRuby2 LIC cloning vector (H6-mRuby2) was a gift from Chris Jeans (Addgene plasmid # 86934 ; http://n2t.net/addgene:86934 ; RRID:Addgene_86934)
