[The description below was written by a language model from this plasmid's Addgene catalogue record and pLannotate feature annotations shown in this document.]
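Description:
pET mRuby2 LIC cloning vector (H6-mRuby2) is an empty pET-family bacterial expression backbone of about 6.1 kb, designed for ligation-independent cloning of an open reading frame so that it is produced in E. coli as a doubly tagged fluorescent fusion. It replicates from a ColE1/pBR322-type origin accompanied by the bom region and the rop gene, which keeps copy number low as the catalogue states, and it is selected with kanamycin through an aph(3')-Ia KanR cassette. An f1 origin is also present, along with short tetracycline-resistance gene fragments that are non-functional remnants of the pBR322 lineage.

Expression is driven by a T7 promoter with an adjacent lac operator and the T7 gene 10 ribosome binding site. A plasmid-borne lacI gene supplies repressor, so transcription depends on a host providing T7 RNA polymerase and is induced with IPTG or lactose. A T7 terminator closes the unit. According to the record, the reading frame encodes an N-terminal AviTag for biotinylation, a 6xHis tag and a TEV protease site, followed by the LIC insertion site and then a C-terminal mRuby2 red fluorescent protein taken from a Clover-mRuby2 plasmid. The automated annotation detects the 6xHis, a partial TEV site and mRuby2, but does not call the AviTag. The small His and T7 gene 10-derived fragments annotated after mRuby2 are probably residual pET sequence.

The vector is linearised at the LIC site, and an insert lacking a stop codon is annealed in frame. The product can be affinity purified or captured via biotin, have its N-terminal tags removed with TEV, and be tracked by red fluorescence. It works as a single-expression vector, and the depositor notes it is also compatible with their polycistronic destination vectors for co-expression.
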