Features (pLannotate 1.2.2; 21 found; start..end, strand, type, name):
    857..934     -  promoter       lacI promoter: lacI
    942..1221    -  CDS            TcR (fragment): tetracycline efflux protein; tet; confers resistance to tetracycline
   1243..1261    +  promoter       T7 promoter: promoter for bacteriophage T7 RNA polymerase
   1262..1286    +  protein_bind   lac operator: The lac repressor binds to the lac operator to inhibit transcription in E. coli. This inhibition can be relieved by adding lactose or isopropyl-β-D-thiogalactopyranoside (IPTG). lac repressor encoded by lacI
   1301..1323    +  RBS            RBS: efficient ribosome binding site from bacteriophage T7 gene 10 (Olins and Rangwala, 1989)
   1381..1398    +  CDS            6xHis: 6xHis affinity tag
   1399..1415    +  CDS            TEV site (fragment): tobacco etch virus (TEV) protease recognition and cleavage site
   1456..2163    +  CDS            mRuby2: mRuby2 is a basic (constitutively fluorescent) red fluorescent protein published in 2012, derived from Entacmaea quadricolor. It has moderate acid sensitivity.
   2182..2199    +  CDS            9xHis (fragment): 9xHis affinity tag
   2209..2258    +  CDS            SET1 (fragment): solubility-enhancement tag derived from T7 phage gene 10B
   2266..2313    +  terminator     T7 terminator: transcription terminator for bacteriophage T7 RNA polymerase
   2350..2778    +  rep_origin     f1 ori (sequence partly withheld): f1 bacteriophage origin of replication; arrow indicates direction of (+) strand synthesis
   2832..2889    +  promoter       AmpR promoter (fragment): bla
   2898..3713    -  CDS            KanR: aminoglycoside phosphotransferase; aph(3')-Ia; confers resistance to kanamycin in bacteria or G418 (Geneticin®) in eukaryotes
   3835..4423    +  rep_origin     ori: high-copy-number ColE1/pMB1/pBR322/pUC origin of replication
   4609..4748    -  misc_feature   bom: basis of mobility region from pBR322
   4850..5041    -  CDS            rop: Rop protein, which maintains plasmids at low copy number; rop
   5058..5438    +  CDS            YPB1_ECOLX: Protein predicted: Swiss-Prot protein existence level 4. From Escherichia coli.
   5510..5801    -  CDS            TcR (fragment): tetracycline efflux protein; tet; confers resistance to tetracycline
   5816..5837    -  protein_bind   CAP binding site: CAP binding activates transcription in the presence of cAMP. E. coli catabolite activator protein
   5850..856     -  CDS            lacI (across the origin): lac repressor; lacI; The lac repressor binds to the lac operator to inhibit transcription in E. coli. This inhibition can be relieved by adding lactose or isopropyl-β-D-thiogalactopyranoside (IPTG).
>Addgene plasmid #86934 | pET mRuby2 LIC cloning vector (H6-mRuby2) | addgene full sequence | sequence record 174750 | Addgene NGS Result
ACGGCGGGATATAACATGAGCTGTCTTCGGTATCGTCGTATCCCACTACCGAGATATCCGCACCAACGCG
CAGCCCGGACTCGGTAATGGCGCGCATTGCGCCCAGCGCCATCTGATCGTTGGCAACCAGCATCGCAGTG
GGAACGATACCCTCATTCAGCATTTGCATGGTTTGTTGAAAACCGGACATGGCACTCCAGTCGCCTTCCC
GTTCCGCTATCGGCTGAATTTGATTGCGAGTGAGATATTTATGCCAGCCAGCCAGACGCAGACGCGCCGA
GACAGAACTTAATGGGCCCGCTAACAGCGCGATTTGCTGGTGACCCAATGCGACCAGATGCTCCACGCCC
AGTCGCGTACCGTCTTCATGGGAGAAAATAATACTGTTGATGGGTGTCTGGTCAGAGACATCAAGAAATA
ACGCCGGAACATTAGTGCAGGCAGCTTCCACAGCAATGGCATCCTGGTCATCCAGCGGATAGTTAATGAT
CAGCCCACTGACGCGTTGCGCGAGAAGATTGTGCACCGCCGCTTTACAGGCTTCGACGCCGCTTCGTTCT
ACCATCGACACCACCACGCTGGCACCCAGTTGATCGGCGCGAGATTTAATCGCCGCGACAATTTGCGACG
GCGCGTGCAGGGCCAGACTGGAGGTGGCAACGCCAATCAGCAACGACTGTTTGCCCGCCAGTTGTTGTGC
CACGCGGTTGGGAATGTAATTCAGCTCCGCCATCGCCGCTTCCACTTTTTCCCGCGTTTTCGCAGAAACG
TGGCTGGCCTGGTTCACCACGCGGGAAACGGTCTGATAAGAGACACCGGCATACTCTGCGACATCGTATA
ACGTTACTGGTTTCACATTCACCACCCTGAATTGACTCTCTTCCGGGCGCTATCATGCCATACCGCGAAA
GGTTTTGCGCCATTCGATGGTGTCCGGGATCTCGACGCTCTCCCTTATGCGACTCCTGCATTAGGAAGCA
GCCCAGTAGTAGGTTGAGGCCGTTGAGCACCGCCGCCGCAAGGAATGGTGCATGCAAGGAGATGGCGCCC
AACAGTCCCCCGGCCACGGGGCCTGCCACCATACCCACGCCGAAACAAGCGCTCATGAGCCCGAAGTGGC
GAGCCCGATCTTCCCCATCGGTGATGTCGGCGATATAGGCGCCAGCAACCGCACCTGTGGCGCCGGTGAT
GCCGGCCACGATGCGTCCGGCGTAGAGGATCGAGATCTCGATCCCGCGAAATTAATACGACTCACTATAG
GGGAATTGTGAGCGGATAACAATTCCCCTCTAGAAATAATTTTGTTTAACTTTAAGAAGGAGATATACCA
TGGGAGGCCTGAACGATATTTTTGAAGCGCAGAAAATTGAATGGCATGAACACCATCACCATCACCATGA
AAACCTGTACTTCCAATCCAATATTGGTAGTGGGAGCAACGGCAGCAGCGGATCCGTGTCTAAGGGCGAA
GAGCTGATCAAGGAAAATATGCGTATGAAGGTGGTCATGGAAGGTTCGGTCAACGGCCACCAATTCAAAT
GCACAGGTGAAGGAGAAGGCAATCCGTACATGGGAACTCAAACCATGAGGATCAAAGTCATCGAGGGAGG
ACCCCTGCCATTTGCCTTTGACATTCTTGCCACGTCGTTCATGTATGGCAGCCGTACTTTTATCAAGTAC
CCGAAAGGCATTCCTGATTTCTTTAAACAGTCCTTTCCTGAGGGTTTTACTTGGGAAAGAGTTACGAGAT
ACGAAGATGGTGGAGTCGTCACCGTCATGCAGGACACCAGCCTTGAGGATGGCTGTCTCGTTTACCACGT
CCAAGTCAGAGGGGTAAACTTTCCCTCCAATGGTCCCGTGATGCAGAAGAAGACCAAGGGTTGGGAGCCT
AATACAGAGATGATGTATCCAGCAGATGGTGGTCTGAGGGGATACACTCATATGGCACTGAAAGTTGATG
GTGGTGGCCATCTGTCTTGCTCTTTCGTAACAACTTACAGGTCAAAAAAGACCGTCGGGAACATCAAGAT
GCCCGGTATCCATGCCGTTGATCACCGCCTGGAAAGGTTAGAGGAAAGTGACAATGAAATGTTCGTAGTA
CAACGCGAACACGCAGTTGCCAAGTTCGCCGGGCTTGGTGGTGGGATGGACGAGCTGTACAAGTAAGCGG
CCGCACTCGAGCACCACCACCACCACCACTGAGATCCGGCTGCTAACAAAGCCCGAAAGGAAGCTGAGTT
GGCTGCTGCCACCGCTGAGCAATAACTAGCATAACCCCTTGGGGCCTCTAAACGGGTCTTGAGGGGTTTT
TTGCTGAAAGGAGGAACTATATCCGGATTGGCGAATGGG
[124 nt withheld, positions 2350-2473]
C
[91 nt withheld, positions 2475-2565]
A
[49 nt withheld, positions 2567-2615]
CCTTTGACGTTGGAGTCCACGTTCTTT
[37 nt withheld, positions 2643-2679]
ACCCTATCTCGGTCTATTCTTTTGATTTATAAGGGATTTTGCCGATTTCGGCCTATTGGTTAAAAAATGA
GCTGATTTAACAAAAATTTAACGCGAATTTTAACAAACTAGTAACGTTTACAATTTCAGGTGGCACTTTT
CGGGGAAATGTGCGCGGAACCCCTATTTGTTTATTTTTCTAAATACATTCAAATATGTATCCGCTCATGA
ATTAATTCTTAGAAAAACTCATCGAGCATCAAATGAAACTGCAATTTATTCATATCAGGATTATCAATAC
CATATTTTTGAAAAAGCCGTTTCTGTAATGAAGGAGAAAACTCACCGAGGCAGTTCCATAGGATGGCAAG
ATCCTGGTATCGGTCTGCGATTCCGACTCGTCCAACATCAATACAACCTATTAATTTCCCCTCGTCAAAA
ATAAGGTTATCAAGTGAGAAATCACCATGAGTGACGACTGAATCCGGTGAGAATGGCAAAAGTTTATGCA
TTTCTTTCCAGACTTGTTCAACAGGCCAGCCATTACGCTCGTCATCAAAATCACTCGCATCAACCAAACC
GTTATTCATTCGTGATTGCGCCTGAGCGAGACGAAATACGCGATCGCTGTTAAAAGGACAATTACAAACA
GGAATCGAATGCAACCGGCGCAGGAACACTGCCAGCGCATCAACAATGTTTTCACCTGAATCAGGATATT
CTTCTAATACCTGGAATGCTGTTTTCCCGGGGATCGCAGTGGTGAGTAACCATGCATCATCAGGAGTACG
GATAAAATGCTTGATGGTCGGAAGAGGCATAAATTCCGTCAGCCAGTTTAGTCTGACCATCTCATCTGTA
ACATCATTGGCAACGCTACCTTTGCCATGTTTCAGAAACAACTCTGGCGCATCGGGCTTCCCATACAATC
GATAGATTGTCGCACCTGATTGCCCGACATTATCGCGAGCCCATTTATACCCATATAAATCAGCATCCAT
GTTGGAATTTAATCGCGGCCTAGAGCAAGACGTTTCCCGTTGAATATGGCTCATAACACCCCTTGTATTA
CTGTTTATGTAAGCAGACAGTTTTATTGTTCATGACCAAAATCCCTTAACGTGAGTTTTCGTTCCACTGA
GCGTCAGACCCCGTAGAAAAGATCAAAGGATCTTCTTGAGATCCTTTTTTTCTGCGCGTAATCTGCTGCT
TGCAAACAAAAAAACCACCGCTACCAGCGGTGGTTTGTTTGCCGGATCAAGAGCTACCAACTCTTTTTCC
GAAGGTAACTGGCTTCAGCAGAGCGCAGATACCAAATACTGTCCTTCTAGTGTAGCCGTAGTTAGGCCAC
CACTTCAAGAACTCTGTAGCACCGCCTACATACCTCGCTCTGCTAATCCTGTTACCAGTGGCTGCTGCCA
GTGGCGATAAGTCGTGTCTTACCGGGTTGGACTCAAGACGATAGTTACCGGATAAGGCGCAGCGGTCGGG
CTGAACGGGGGGTTCGTGCACACAGCCCAGCTTGGAGCGAACGACCTACACCGAACTGAGATACCTACAG
CGTGAGCTATGAGAAAGCGCCACGCTTCCCGAAGGGAGAAAGGCGGACAGGTATCCGGTAAGCGGCAGGG
TCGGAACAGGAGAGCGCACGAGGGAGCTTCCAGGGGGAAACGCCTGGTATCTTTATAGTCCTGTCGGGTT
TCGCCACCTCTGACTTGAGCGTCGATTTTTGTGATGCTCGTCAGGGGGGCGGAGCCTATGGAAAAACGCC
AGCAACGCGGCCTTTTTACGGTTCCTGGCCTTTTGCTGGCCTTTTGCTCACATGTTCTTTCCTGCGTTAT
CCCCTGATTCTGTGGATAACCGTATTACCGCCTTTGAGTGAGCTGATACCGCTCGCCGCAGCCGAACGAC
CGAGCGCAGCGAGTCAGTGAGCGAGGAAGCGGAAGAGCGCCTGATGCGGTATTTTCTCCTTACGCATCTG
TGCGGTATTTCACACCGCAATGGTGCACTCTCAGTACAATCTGCTCTGATGCCGCATAGTTAAGCCAGTA
TACACTCCGCTATCGCTACGTGACTGGGTCATGGCTGCGCCCCGACACCCGCCAACACCCGCTGACGCGC
CCTGACGGGCTTGTCTGCTCCCGGCATCCGCTTACAGACAAGCTGTGACCGTCTCCGGGAGCTGCATGTG
TCAGAGGTTTTCACCGTCATCACCGAAACGCGCGAGGCAGCTGCGGTAAAGCTCATCAGCGTGGTCGTGA
AGCGATTCACAGATGTCTGCCTGTTCATCCGCGTCCAGCTCGTTGAGTTTCTCCAGAAGCGTTAATGTCT
GGCTTCTGATAAAGCGGGCCATGTTAAGGGCGGTTTTTTCCTGTTTGGTCACTGATGCCTCCGTGTAAGG
GGGATTTCTGTTCATGGGGGTAATGATACCGATGAAACGAGAGAGGATGCTCACGATACGGGTTACTGAT
GATGAACATGCCCGGTTACTGGAACGTTGTGAGGGTAAACAACTGGCGGTATGGATGCGGCGGGACCAGA
GAAAAATCACTCAGGGTCAATGCCAGCGCTTCGTTAATACAGATGTAGGTGTTCCACAGGGTAGCCAGCA
GCATCCTGCGATGCAGATCCGGAACATAATGGTGCAGGGCGCTGACTTCCGCGTTTCCAGACTTTACGAA
ACACGGAAACCGAAGACCATTCATGTTGTTGCTCAGGTCGCAGACGTTTTGCAGCAGCAGTCGCTTCACG
TTCGCTCGCGTATCGGTGATTCATTCTGCTAACCAGTAAGGCAACCCCGCCAGCCTAGCCGGGTCCTCAA
CGACAGGAGCACGATCATGCGCACCCGTGGGGCCGCCATGCCGGCGATAATGGCCTGCTTCTCGCCGAAA
CGTTTGGTGGCGGGACCAGTGACGAAGGCTTGAGCGAGGGCGTGCAAGATTCCGAATACCGCAAGCGACA
GGCCGATCATCGTCGCGCTCCAGCGAAAGCGGTCCTCGCCGAAAATGACCCAGAGCGCTGCCGGCACCTG
TCCTACGAGTTGCATGATAAAGAAGACAGTCATAAGTGCGGCGACGATAGTCATGCCCCGCGCCCACCGG
AAGGAGCTGACTGGGTTGAAGGCTCTCAAGGGCATCGGTCGAGATCCCGGTGCCTAATGAGTGAGCTAAC
TTACATTAATTGCGTTGCGCTCACTGCCCGCTTTCCAGTCGGGAAACCTGTCGTGCCAGCTGCATTAATG
AATCGGCCAACGCGCGGGGAGAGGCGGTTTGCGTATTGGGCGCCAGGGTGGTTTTTCTTTTCACCAGTGA
GACGGGCAACAGCTGATTGCCCTTCACCGCCTGGCCCTGAGAGAGTTGCAGCAAGCGGTCCACGCTGGTT
TGCCCCAGCAGGCGAAAATCCTGTTTGATGGTGGTTA
